Addgene plasmid #177095: pCAGGS-S-P1-FLAG
Purpose: P1 variant S-protein with c-terminal FLAG tag
Depositing lab: Daniel Conway. Depositing organization: Virginia Commonwealth University.
Backbone
  Vector backbone: pCAGGS
  Vector type: Mammalian Expression
Growth in bacteria
  Bacterial resistance: Ampicillin, 100 μg/mL
  Growth temperature: 37°C
  Growth strain: DH5alpha
  Copy number: High Copy
Gene/Insert
  Gene/Insert name: S-protein P1
  Species: SARS-CoV-2
  Entrez Gene: S (a.k.a. GU280_gp02, spike glycoprotein)
  Tag / fusion protein: FLAG (C terminal on insert)
  Cloning method: Restriction Enzyme; 5′ cloning site EcoRI (unknown if destroyed); 3′ cloning site BstEII (unknown if destroyed)
  Sequencing primers: 5′ pCAG-F; 3′ Bglob-PA-R
Resource information
  A portion of this plasmid was derived from a plasmid made by: Plasmid #170450 was cut with EcoRI, and the second (c-terminal) BstEII site. This insert was removed and put into plasmid #156421 at EcoRI/BstEII sites, to create a full length B.1.1.7 spike protein with c-terminal FLAG.
Terms and licenses: Academic/Nonprofit Terms; Industry Terms
How to cite: pCAGGS-S-P1-FLAG was a gift from Daniel Conway (Addgene plasmid # 177095 ; http://n2t.net/addgene:177095 ; RRID:Addgene_177095)
