[The description below was written by a language model from this plasmid's Addgene catalogue record and pLannotate feature annotations shown in this document.]
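Description:
pCAGGS-S-P1-FLAG is a mammalian expression plasmid built on the pCAGGS backbone that encodes the SARS-CoV-2 spike (S) glycoprotein of the P.1 variant with a C-terminal FLAG epitope tag. It is maintained in E. coli through a high-copy ColE1/pUC-type origin and selected with ampicillin via the β-lactamase gene and its native promoter. The sequenced plasmid is about 8.6 kb.

Expression is driven by the CAG-type regulatory region characteristic of pCAGGS. The feature table annotates the CMV immediate-early enhancer and the chimeric chicken β-actin/rabbit β-globin intron; the unannotated stretch between them is where the chicken β-actin promoter normally sits in this backbone. A short β-globin-derived fragment precedes the insert and is probably residual backbone exon sequence rather than part of the product. The spike open reading frame follows, then the FLAG tag and the rabbit β-globin polyadenylation signal. The backbone also carries an SV40 origin, which permits episomal amplification in cells expressing large T antigen, an SV40 poly(A) signal, and remnants of lac promoter/operator and lacI sequences that have no role in the payload.

The insert was assembled by moving an EcoRI–BstEII fragment from a variant spike plasmid into an existing FLAG-tagged spike construct. The derivation note describes the result as a full-length B.1.1.7 spike, which conflicts with the P.1 designation in the name and stated purpose, so the variant identity should be confirmed from the sequence. The record gives no specific application. The design supports transient expression of full-length spike in mammalian cells, with the FLAG tag allowing detection or immunoprecipitation.
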