Features (pLannotate 1.2.2; 17 found; start..end, strand, type, name):
      4..383     +  enhancer       CMV enhancer: human cytomegalovirus immediate early enhancer
    662..1682    +  intron         chimeric intron: chimera between introns from chicken β-actin and rabbit β-globin
   1680..1736    +  CDS            HBB (fragment): HBB_LEPEU - Experimental evidence at protein level: Swiss-Prot protein existence level 1. Involved in oxygen transport from the lung to the various peripheral tissues. From Lepus europaeus (European hare).
   1743..5561    +  CDS            S: SPIKE_SARS2 - Experimental evidence at protein level: Swiss-Prot protein existence level 1. [Spike glycoprotein]: May down-regulate host tetherin (BST2) by lysosomal degradation, thereby counteracting its antiviral activity. From Severe acute respiratory syndrome coronavirus 2 (2019-nCoV) (SARS-CoV-2).
   5568..5591    +  CDS            FLAG: FLAG® epitope tag, followed by an enterokinase cleavage site
   5684..5739    +  polyA_signal   β-globin poly(A) signal: rabbit β-globin polyadenylation signal (Gil and Proudfoot, 1987)
   6124..6140    -  protein_bind   lac operator: The lac repressor binds to the lac operator to inhibit transcription in E. coli. This inhibition can be relieved by adding lactose or isopropyl-β-D-thiogalactopyranoside (IPTG). lac repressor encoded by lacI
   6148..6178    -  promoter       lac promoter: promoter for the E. coli lac operon
   6193..6214    -  protein_bind   CAP binding site: CAP binding activates transcription in the presence of cAMP. E. coli catabolite activator protein
   6227..6266    -  CDS            lacI (fragment): lac repressor; lacI; The lac repressor binds to the lac operator to inhibit transcription in E. coli. This inhibition can be relieved by adding lactose or isopropyl-β-D-thiogalactopyranoside (IPTG).
   6273..6295    +  promoter       SV40 promoter (fragment): SV40 enhancer and early promoter
   6319..6454    +  rep_origin     SV40 ori: SV40 origin of replication
   6474..6608    +  polyA_signal   SV40 poly(A) signal: SV40 polyadenylation signal
   6610..6664    -  CDS            lacI (fragment): lac repressor; lacI; The lac repressor binds to the lac operator to inhibit transcription in E. coli. This inhibition can be relieved by adding lactose or isopropyl-β-D-thiogalactopyranoside (IPTG).
   6847..7435    -  rep_origin     ori: high-copy-number ColE1/pMB1/pBR322/pUC origin of replication
   7606..8466    -  CDS            AmpR: β-lactamase; bla; confers resistance to ampicillin, carbenicillin, and related antibiotics
   8467..8571    -  promoter       AmpR promoter: bla
>Addgene plasmid #177095 | pCAGGS-S-P1-FLAG | addgene full sequence | sequence record 345528 | Addgene NGS Result
GTCGACATTGATTATTGACTAGTTATTAATAGTAATCAATTACGGGGTCATTAGTTCATAGCCCATATAT
GGAGTTCCGCGTTACATAACTTACGGTAAATGGCCCGCCTGGCTGACCGCCCAACGACCCCCGCCCATTG
ACGTCAATAATGACGTATGTTCCCATAGTAACGCCAATAGGGACTTTCCATTGACGTCAATGGGTGGAGT
ATTTACGGTAAACTGCCCACTTGGCAGTACATCAAGTGTATCATATGCCAAGTACGCCCCCTATTGACGT
CAATGACGGTAAATGGCCCGCCTGGCATTATGCCCAGTACATGACCTTATGGGACTTTCCTACTTGGCAG
TACATCTACGTATTAGTCATCGCTATTACCATGGTCGAGGTGAGCCCCACGTTCTGCTTCACTCTCCCCA
TCTCCCCCCCCTCCCCACCCCCAATTTTGTATTTATTTATTTTTTAATTATTTTGTGCAGCGATGGGGGC
GGGGGGGGGGGGGGNSGCGCGCCRGGSGGGGSGGGGSGGGGSGRGGGGSGGGGSGGGGSGRGGSGGRGAG
GKGCGGCGGCAGCCAATCAGAGCGGCGCGCTCCGAAAGTTTCCTTTTATGGCGAGGCGGCGGCGGCGGCG
GCCCTATAAAAAGCGAAGCGCGCGGCGGGCGGGAGTCGCTGCGCGCTGCCTTCGCCCCGTGCCCCGCTCC
GCCGCCGCCTCGCGCCGCCCGCCCCGGCTCTGACTGACCGCGTTACTCCCACAGGTGAGCGGGCGGGACG
GCCCTTCTCCTCCGGGCTGTAATTAGCGCTTGGTTTAATGACGGCTTGTTTCTTTTCTGTGGCTGCGTGA
AAGCCTTGAGGGGCTCCGGGAGGGCCCTTTGTGCGGGGGGAGCGGCTCGGGGGGTGCGTGCGTGTGTGTG
TGCGTGGGGAGCGCCGCGTGCGGCTCCGCGCTGCCCGGCGGCTGTGAGCGCTGCGGGCGCGGCGCGGGGC
TTTGTGCGCTCCGCAGTGTGCGCGAGGGGAGCGCGGCCGGGGGCGGTGCCCCGCGGTGCGGGGGGGGCTG
CGAGGGGAACAAAGGCTGCGTGCGGGGTGTGTGCGTGGGGGGGTGAGCAGGGGGTGTGGGCGCGTCGGTC
GGGCTGCAACCCCCCCTGCACCCCCCTCCCCGAGTTGCTGAGCACGGCCCGGCTTCGGGTGCGGGGCTCC
GTACGGGGCGTGGCGCGGGGCTCGCCGTGCCGGGCGGGGGGTGGCGGCAGGTGGGGGTGCCGGGCGGGGC
GGGGCCGCCTCGGGCCGGGGRGGGCTCGGGGGAGGGGCGCGGCGGCCCCCGGAGCGCCGGCGGCTGTCGA
GGCGCGGCGAGCCGCAGCCATTGCCTTTTATGGTAATCGTGCGAGAGGGCGCAGGGACTTCCTTTGTCCC
AAATCTGTGCGGAGCCGAAATCTGGGAGGCGCCGCCGCACCCCCTCTAGCGGGCGCGGGGCGAAGCGGTG
CGGCGCCGGCAGGAAGGAAATGGGCGGGGAGGGCCTTCGTGCGTCGCCGCGCCGCCGTCCCCTTCTCCCT
CTCCAGCCTCGGGGCTGTCCGCGGGGGGACGGCTGCCTTCGGGGGGGACGGGGCAGGGCGGGGTTCGGCT
TCTGGCGTGTGACCGGCGGCTCTAGCTAGAGCCTCTGCTAACCATGTTCATGCCTTCTTCTTTTTCCTAC
AGCTCCTGGGCAACGTGCTGGTTATTGTGCTGTCTCATCATTTTGGCAAAGAATTCGGATCCATGTTTGT
GTTCCTGGTGCTGCTGCCACTGGTGTCCAGCCAGTGTGTGAACTTCACCAACAGGACCCAACTTCCTTCT
GCCTACACCAACTCCTTCACCAGGGGAGTCTACTACCCTGACAAGGTGTTCAGGTCCTCTGTGCTGCACA
GCACCCAGGACCTGTTCCTGCCATTCTTCAGCAATGTGACCTGGTTCCATGCCATCCATGTGTCTGGCAC
CAATGGCACCAAGAGGTTTGACAACCCTGTGCTGCCATTCAATGATGGAGTCTACTTTGCCAGCACAGAG
AAGAGCAACATCATCAGGGGCTGGATTTTTGGCACCACCCTGGACAGCAAGACCCAGTCCCTGCTGATTG
TGAACAATGCCACCAATGTGGTGATTAAGGTGTGTGAGTTCCAGTTCTGTAATTACCCATTCCTGGGAGT
CTACTACCACAAGAACAACAAGTCCTGGATGGAGTCTGAGTTCAGGGTCTACTCCTCTGCCAACAACTGT
ACCTTTGAATATGTGAGCCAACCATTCCTGATGGACTTGGAGGGCAAGCAGGGCAACTTCAAGAACCTGT
CGGAGTTTGTGTTCAAGAACATTGATGGCTACTTCAAGATTTACAGCAAACACACACCAATCAACCTGGT
GAGGGACCTGCCACAGGGCTTCTCTGCCTTGGAACCACTGGTGGACCTGCCAATTGGCATCAACATCACC
AGGTTCCAGACCCTGCTGGCTCTGCACAGGTCCTACCTGACACCTGGAGACTCCTCCTCTGGCTGGACAG
CAGGAGCAGCAGCCTACTATGTGGGCTACCTCCAACCAAGGACCTTCCTGCTGAAATACAATGAGAATGG
CACCATCACAGATGCTGTGGACTGTGCCCTGGACCCACTGTCTGAGACCAAGTGTACCCTGAAATCCTTC
ACAGTGGAGAAGGGCATCTACCAGACCAGCAACTTCAGGGTCCAACCAACAGAGAGCATTGTGAGGTTTC
CAAACATCACCAACCTGTGTCCATTTGGAGAGGTGTTCAATGCCACCAGGTTTGCCTCTGTCTATGCCTG
GAACAGGAAGAGGATTAGCAACTGTGTGGCTGACTACTCTGTGCTCTACAACTCTGCCTCCTTCAGCACC
TTCAAGTGTTATGGAGTGAGCCCAACCAAACTGAATGACCTGTGTTTCACCAATGTCTATGCTGACTCCT
TTGTGATTAGGGGAGATGAGGTGAGACAGATTGCCCCTGGACAAACAGGCACGATTGCTGACTACAACTA
CAAACTGCCTGATGACTTCACAGGCTGTGTGATTGCCTGGAACAGCAACAACCTGGACAGCAAGGTGGGA
GGCAACTACAACTACCTCTACAGACTGTTCAGGAAGAGCAACCTGAAACCATTTGAGAGGGACATCAGCA
CAGAGATTTACCAGGCTGGCAGCACACCATGTAATGGAGTGAAGGGCTTCAACTGTTACTTTCCACTCCA
ATCCTATGGCTTCCAACCAACCTATGGAGTGGGCTACCAACCATACAGGGTGGTGGTGCTGTCCTTTGAA
CTGCTCCATGCCCCTGCCACAGTGTGTGGACCAAAGAAGAGCACCAACCTGGTGAAGAACAAGTGTGTGA
ACTTCAACTTCAATGGACTGACAGGCACAGGAGTGCTGACAGAGAGCAACAAGAAGTTCCTGCCATTCCA
ACAGTTTGGCAGGGACATTGCTGACACCACAGATGCTGTGAGGGACCCACAGACCTTGGAGATTCTGGAC
ATCACACCATGTTCCTTTGGAGGAGTGTCTGTGATTACACCTGGCACCAACACCAGCAACCAGGTGGCTG
TGCTCTACCAGGGTGTGAACTGTACTGAGGTGCCTGTGGCTATCCATGCTGACCAACTTACACCAACCTG
GAGGGTCTACAGCACAGGCAGCAATGTGTTCCAGACCAGGGCTGGCTGTCTGATTGGAGCAGAGTATGTG
AACAACTCCTATGAGTGTGACATCCCAATTGGAGCAGGCATCTGTGCCTCCTACCAGACCCAGACCAACA
GCCCAAGGAGGGCAAGGTCTGTGGCAAGCCAGAGCATCATTGCCTACACAATGAGTCTGGGAGCAGAGAA
CTCTGTGGCTTACAGCAACAACAGCATTGCCATCCCAACCAACTTCACCATCTCTGTGACCACAGAGATT
CTGCCTGTGAGTATGACCAAGACCTCTGTGGACTGTACAATGTATATCTGTGGAGACAGCACAGAGTGTA
GCAACCTGCTGCTCCAATATGGCTCCTTCTGTACCCAACTTAACAGGGCTCTGACAGGCATTGCTGTGGA
ACAGGACAAGAACACCCAGGAGGTGTTTGCCCAGGTGAAGCAGATTTACAAGACACCTCCAATCAAGGAC
TTTGGAGGCTTCAACTTCAGCCAGATTCTGCCTGACCCAAGCAAGCCAAGCAAGAGGTCCTTCATTGAGG
ACCTGCTGTTCAACAAGGTGACCCTGGCTGATGCTGGCTTCATCAAGCAATATGGAGACTGTCTGGGAGA
CATTGCTGCCAGGGACCTGATTTGTGCCCAGAAGTTCAATGGACTGACAGTGCTGCCTCCACTGCTGACA
GATGAGATGATTGCCCAATACACCTCTGCCCTGCTGGCTGGCACCATCACCTCTGGCTGGACCTTTGGAG
CAGGAGCAGCCCTCCAAATCCCATTTGCTATGCAGATGGCTTACAGGTTCAATGGCATTGGAGTGACCCA
GAATGTGCTCTATGAGAACCAGAAACTGATTGCCAACCAGTTCAACTCTGCCATTGGCAAGATTCAGGAC
TCCCTGTCCAGCACAGCCTCTGCCCTGGGCAAACTCCAAGATGTGGTGAACCAGAATGCCCAGGCTCTGA
ACACCCTGGTGAAGCAACTTTCCAGCAACTTTGGAGCCATCTCCTCTGTGCTGAATGACATCCTGAGCAG
ACTGGACAAGGTGGAGGCTGAGGTCCAGATTGACAGACTGATTACAGGCAGACTCCAATCCCTCCAAACC
TATGTGACCCAACAACTTATCAGGGCTGCTGAGATTAGGGCATCTGCCAACCTGGCTGCCATCAAGATGA
GTGAGTGTGTGCTGGGACAAAGCAAGAGGGTGGACTTCTGTGGCAAGGGCTACCACCTGATGAGTTTTCC
ACAGTCTGCCCCTCATGGAGTGGTGTTCCTGCATGTGACCTATGTGCCTGCCCAGGAGAAGAACTTCACC
ACAGCCCCTGCCATCTGCCATGATGGCAAGGCTCACTTTCCAAGGGAGGGAGTGTTTGTGAGCAATGGCA
CCCACTGGTTTGTGACCCAGAGGAACTTCTATGAACCACAGATTATCACCACAGACAACACCTTTGTGTC
TGGCAACTGTGATGTGGTGATTGGCATTGTGAACAACACAGTCTATGACCCACTCCAACCTGAACTGGAC
TCCTTCAAGGAGGAACTGGACAAATACTTCAAGAACCACACCAGCCCTGATGTGGACCTGGGAGACATCT
CTGGCATCAATGCCTCTGTGGTGAACATCCAGAAGGAGATTGACAGACTGAATGAGGTGGCTAAGAACCT
GAATGAGTCCCTGATTGACCTCCAAGAACTGGGCAAATATGAACAATACATCAAGTGGCCATGGTACATC
TGGCTGGGCTTCATTGCTGGACTGATTGCCATTGTGATGGTGACCATCATGCTGTGCTGCATGACCTCAT
GTTGCTCCTGTCTTAAGGGGTGCTGCTCCTGCGGTTCCTGTTGCAAATTTGACGAGGACGACAGCGAACC
GGTGCTTAAGGGTGTGAAGCTGCATTACACCGGAGGCGATTACAAGGATGACGATGACAAGTGACGGCCG
CCTGCAGGTTAATTAAGATCTTTTTCCCTCTGCCAAAAATTATGGGGACATCATGAAGCCCCTTGAGCAT
CTGACTTCTGGCTAATAAAGGAAATTTATTTTCATTGCAATAGTGTGTTGGAATTTTTTGTGTCTCTCAC
TCGGAAGGACATATGGGAGGGCAAATCATTTAAAACATCAGAATGAGTATTTGGTTTAGAGTTTGGCAAC
ATATGCCCATATGCTGGCTGCCATGAACAAAGGTTGGCTATAAAGAGGTCATCAGTATATGAAACAGCCC
CCTGCTGTCCATTCCTTATTCCATAGAAAAGCCTTGACTTGAGGTTAGATTTTTTTTATATTTTGTTTTG
TGTTATTTTTTTCTTTAACATCCCTAAAATTTTCCTTACATGTTTTACTAGCCAGATTTTTCCTCCTCTC
CTGACTACTCCCAGTCATAGCTGTCCCTCTTCTCTTATGGAGATCCCTCGACCTGCAGCCCAAGCTTGGC
GTAATCATGGTCATAGCTGTTTCCTGTGTGAAATTGTTATCCGCTCACAATTCCACACAACATACGAGCC
GGAAGCATAAAGTGTAAAGCCTGGGGTGCCTAATGAGTGAGCTAACTCACATTAATTGCGTTGCGCTCAC
TGCCCGCTTTCCAGTCGGGAAACCTGTCGTGCCAGCGGATCCGCATCTCAATTAGTCAGCAACCATAGTC
CCGCCCCTAACTCCGCCCATCCCGCCCCTAACTCCGCCCAGTTCCGCCCATTCTCCGCCCCATGGCTGAC
TAATTTTTTTTATTTATGCAGAGGCCGAGGCCGCCTCGGCCTCTGAGCTATTCCAGAAGTAGTGAGGAGG
CTTTTTTGGAGGCCTAGGCTTTTGCAAAAAGCTAACTTGTTTATTGCAGCTTATAATGGTTACAAATAAA
GCAATAGCATCACAAATTTCACAAATAAAGCATTTTTTTCACTGCATTCTAGTTGTGGTTTGTCCAAACT
CATCAATGTATCTTATCATGTCTGGATCCGCTGCATTAATGAATCGGCCAACGCGCGGGGAGAGGCGGTT
TGCGTATTGGGCGCTCTTCCGCTTCCTCGCTCACTGACTCGCTGCGCTCGGTCGTTCGGCTGCGGCGAGC
GGTATCAGCTCACTCAAAGGCGGTAATACGGTTATCCACAGAATCAGGGGATAACGCAGGAAAGAACATG
TGAGCAAAAGGCCAGCAAAAGGCCAGGAACCGTAAAAAGGCCGCGTTGCTGGCGTTTTTCCATAGGCTCC
GCCCCCCTGACGAGCATCACAAAAATCGACGCTCAAGTCAGAGGTGGCGAAACCCGACAGGACTATAAAG
ATACCAGGCGTTTCCCCCTGGAAGCTCCCTCGTGCGCTCTCCTGTTCCGACCCTGCCGCTTACCGGATAC
CTGTCCGCCTTTCTCCCTTCGGGAAGCGTGGCGCTTTCTCATAGCTCACGCTGTAGGTATCTCAGTTCGG
TGTAGGTCGTTCGCTCCAAGCTGGGCTGTGTGCACGAACCCCCCGTTCAGCCCGACCGCTGCGCCTTATC
CGGTAACTATCGTCTTGAGTCCAACCCGGTAAGACACGACTTATCGCCACTGGCAGCAGCCACTGGTAAC
AGGATTAGCAGAGCGAGGTATGTAGGCGGTGCTACAGAGTTCTTGAAGTGGTGGCCTAACTACGGCTACA
CTAGAAGAACAGTATTTGGTATCTGCGCTCTGCTGAAGCCAGTTACCTTCGGAAAAAGAGTTGGTAGCTC
TTGATCCGGCAAACAAACCACCGCTGGTAGCGGTGGTTTTTTTGTTTGCAAGCAGCAGATTACGCGCAGA
AAAAAAGGATCTCAAGAAGATCCTTTGATCTTTTCTACGGGGTCTGACGCTCAGTGGAACGAAAACTCAC
GTTAAGGGATTTTGGTCATGAGATTATCAAAAAGGATCTTCACCTAGATCCTTTTAAATTAAAAATGAAG
TTTTAAATCAATCTAAAGTATATATGAGTAAACTTGGTCTGACAGTTACCAATGCTTAATCAGTGAGGCA
CCTATCTCAGCGATCTGTCTATTTCGTTCATCCATAGTTGCCTGACTCCCCGTCGTGTAGATAACTACGA
TACGGGAGGGCTTACCATCTGGCCCCAGTGCTGCAATGATACCGCGAGACCCACGCTCACCGGCTCCAGA
TTTATCAGCAATAAACCAGCCAGCCGGAAGGGCCGAGCGCAGAAGTGGTCCTGCAACTTTATCCGCCTCC
ATCCAGTCTATTAATTGTTGCCGGGAAGCTAGAGTAAGTAGTTCGCCAGTTAATAGTTTGCGCAACGTTG
TTGCCATTGCTACAGGCATCGTGGTGTCACGCTCGTCGTTTGGTATGGCTTCATTCAGCTCCGGTTCCCA
ACGATCAAGGCGAGTTACATGATCCCCCATGTTGTGCAAAAAAGCGGTTAGCTCCTTCGGTCCTCCGATC
GTTGTCAGAAGTAAGTTGGCCGCAGTGTTATCACTCATGGTTATGGCAGCACTGCATAATTCTCTTACTG
TCATGCCATCCGTAAGATGCTTTTCTGTGACTGGTGAGTACTCAACCAAGTCATTCTGAGAATAGTGTAT
GCGGCGACCGAGTTGCTCTTGCCCGGCGTCAATACGGGATAATACCGCGCCACATAGCAGAACTTTAAAA
GTGCTCATCATTGGAAAACGTTCTTCGGGGCGAAAACTCTCAAGGATCTTACCGCTGTTGAGATCCAGTT
CGATGTAACCCACTCGTGCACCCAACTGATCTTCAGCATCTTTTACTTTCACCAGCGTTTCTGGGTGAGC
AAAAACAGGAAGGCAAAATGCCGCAAAAAAGGGAATAAGGGCGACACGGAAATGTTGAATACTCATACTC
TTCCTTTTTCAATATTATTGAAGCATTTATCAGGGTTATTGTCTCATGAGCGGATACATATTTGAATGTA
TTTAGAAAAATAAACAAATAGGGGTTCCGCGCACATTTCCCCGAAAAGTGCCACCTGG
