>Addgene plasmid #177095 | pCAGGS-S-P1-FLAG | depositor partial sequence | sequence record 343187 | s-protein insert
ATGGGCGGTAGGCGTGTACGGTGGGAGGTCTATATAAGCAGAGCTCGTTTAGTGAACCGTCAGATCGCCT
GGAGACGCCATCCACGCTGTTTTGACCTCCATAGAAGACACCGGGACCGATCCAGCCTCCGGACTGAGCT
CCTTAAGGTTAACTCTAGAGAATTCGGATCCATGTTTGTGTTCCTGGTGCTGCTGCCACTGGTGTCCAGC
CAGTGTGTGAACTTCACCAACAGGACCCAACTTCCTTCTGCCTACACCAACTCCTTCACCAGGGGAGTCT
ACTACCCTGACAAGGTGTTCAGGTCCTCTGTGCTGCACAGCACCCAGGACCTGTTCCTGCCATTCTTCAG
CAATGTGACCTGGTTCCATGCCATCCATGTGTCTGGCACCAATGGCACCAAGAGGTTTGACAACCCTGTG
CTGCCATTCAATGATGGAGTCTACTTTGCCAGCACAGAGAAGAGCAACATCATCAGGGGCTGGATTTTTG
GCACCACCCTGGACAGCAAGACCCAGTCCCTGCTGATTGTGAACAATGCCACCAATGTGGTGATTAAGGT
GTGTGAGTTCCAGTTCTGTAATTACCCATTCCTGGGAGTCTACTACCACAAGAACAACAAGTCCTGGATG
GAGTCTGAGTTCAGGGTCTACTCCTCTGCCAACAACTGTACCTTTGAATATGTGAGCCAACCATTCCTGA
TGGACTTGGAGGGCAAGCAGGGCAACTTCAAGAACCTGTCGGAGTTTGTGTTCAAGAACATTGATGGCTA
CTTCAAGATTTACAGCAAACACACACCAATCAACCTGGTGAGGGACCTGCCACAGGGCTTCTCTGCCTTG
GAACCACTGGTGGACCTGCCAATTGGCATCAACATCACCAGGTTCCAGACCCTGCTGGCTCTGCACAGGT
CCTACCTGACACCTGGAGACTCCTCCTCTGGCTGGACAGCAGGAGCAGCAGCCTACTATGTGGGCTACCT
CCAACCAAGGACCTTCCTGCTGAAATACAATGAGAATGGCACCATCACAGATGCTGTGGACTGTGCCCTG
GACCCACTGTCTGAGACCAAGTGTACCCTGAAATCCTTCACAGTGGAGAAGGGCATCTACCAGACCAGCA
ACTTCAGGGTCCAACCAACAGAGAGCATTGTGAGGTTTCCAAACATCACCAACCTGTGTCCATTTGGAGA
GGTGTTCAATGCCACCAGGTTTGCCTCTGTCTATGCCTGGAACAGGAAGAGGATTAGCAACTGTGTGGCT
GACTACTCTGTGCTCTACAACTCTGCCTCCTTCAGCACCTTCAAGTGTTATGGAGTGAGCCCAACCAAAC
TGAATGACCTGTGTTTCACCAATGTCTATGCTGACTCCTTTGTGATTAGGGGAGATGAGGTGAGACAGAT
TGCCCCTGGACAAACAGGCACGATTGCTGACTACAACTACAAACTGCCTGATGACTTCACAGGCTGTGTG
ATTGCCTGGAACAGCAACAACCTGGACAGCAAGGTGGGAGGCAACTACAACTACCTCTACAGACTGTTCA
GGAAGAGCAACCTGAAACCATTTGAGAGGGACATCAGCACAGAGATTTACCAGGCTGGCAGCACACCATG
TAATGGAGTGAAGGGCTTCAACTGTTACTTTCCACTCCAATCCTATGGCTTCCAACCAACCTATGGAGTG
GGCTACCAACCATACAGGGTGGTGGTGCTGTCCTTTGAACTGCTCCATGCCCCTGCCACAGTGTGTGGAC
CAAAGAAGAGCACCAACCTGGTGAAGAACAAGTGTGTGAACTTCAACTTCAATGGACTGACAGGCACAGG
AGTGCTGACAGAGAGCAACAAGAAGTTCCTGCCATTCCAACAGTTTGGCAGGGACATTGCTGACACCACA
GATGCTGTGAGGGACCCACAGACCTTGGAGATTCTGGACATCACACCATGTTCCTTTGGAGGAGTGTCTG
TGATTACACCTGGCACCAACACCAGCAACCAGGTGGCTGTGCTCTACCAGGGTGTGAACTGTACTGAGGT
GCCTGTGGCTATCCATGCTGACCAACTTACACCAACCTGGAGGGTCTACAGCACAGGCAGCAATGTGTTC
CAGACCAGGGCTGGCTGTCTGATTGGAGCAGAGTATGTGAACAACTCCTATGAGTGTGACATCCCAATTG
GAGCAGGCATCTGTGCCTCCTACCAGACCCAGACCAACAGCCCAAGGAGGGCAAGGTCTGTGGCAAGCCA
GAGCATCATTGCCTACACAATGAGTCTGGGAGCAGAGAACTCTGTGGCTTACAGCAACAACAGCATTGCC
ATCCCAACCAACTTCACCATCTCTGTGACCACAGAGATTCTGCCTGTGAGTATGACCAAGACCTCTGTGG
ACTGTACAATGTATATCTGTGGAGACAGCACAGAGTGTAGCAACCTGCTGCTCCAATATGGCTCCTTCTG
TACCCAACTTAACAGGGCTCTGACAGGCATTGCTGTGGAACAGGACAAGAACACCCAGGAGGTGTTTGCC
CAGGTGAAGCAGATTTACAAGACACCTCCAATCAAGGACTTTGGAGGCTTCAACTTCAGCCAGATTCTGC
CTGACCCAAGCAAGCCAAGCAAGAGGTCCTTCATTGAGGACCTGCTGTTCAACAAGGTGACCCTGGCTGA
TGCTGGCTTCATCAAGCAATATGGAGACTGTCTGGGAGACATTGCTGCCAGGGACCTGATTTGTGCCCAG
AAGTTCAATGGACTGACAGTGCTGCCTCCACTGCTGACAGATGAGATGATTGCCCAATACACCTCTGCCC
TGCTGGCTGGCACCATCACCTCTGGCTGGACCTTTGGAGCAGGAGCAGCCCTCCAAATCCCATTTGCTAT
GCAGATGGCTTACAGGTTCAATGGCATTGGAGTGACCCAGAATGTGCTCTATGAGAACCAGAAACTGATT
GCCAACCAGTTCAACTCTGCCATTGGCAAGATTCAGGACTCCCTGTCCAGCACAGCCTCTGCCCTGGGCA
AACTCCAAGATGTGGTGAACCAGAATGCCCAGGCTCTGAACACCCTGGTGAAGCAACTTTCCAGCAACTT
TGGAGCCATCTCCTCTGTGCTGAATGACATCCTGAGCAGACTGGACAAGGTGGAGGCTGAGGTCCAGATT
GACAGACTGATTACAGGCAGACTCCAATCCCTCCAAACCTATGTGACCCAACAACTTATCAGGGCTGCTG
AGATTAGGGCATCTGCCAACCTGGCTGCCATCAAGATGAGTGAGTGTGTGCTGGGACAAAGCAAGAGGGT
GGACTTCTGTGGCAAGGGCTACCACCTGATGAGTTTTCCACAGTCTGCCCCTCATGGAGTGGTGTTCCTG
CATGTGACCTATGTGCCTGCCCAGGAGAAGAACTTCACCACAGCCCCTGCCATCTGCCATGATGGCAAGG
CTCACTTTCCAAGGGAGGGAGTGTTTGTGAGCAATGGCACCCACTGGTTTGTGACCCAGAGGAACTTCTA
TGAACCACAGATTATCACCACAGACAACACCTTTGTGTCTGGCAACTGTGATGTGGTGATTGGCATTGTG
AACAACACAGTCTATGACCCACTCCAACCTGAACTGGACTCCTTCAAGGAGGAACTGGACAAATACTTCA
AGAACCACACCAGCCCTGATGTGGACCTGGGAGACATCTCTGGCATCAATGCCTCTGTGGTGAACATCCA
GAAGGAGATTGACAGACTGAATGAGGTGGCTAAGAACCTGAATGAGTCCCTGATTGACCTCCAAGAACTG
GGCAAATATGAACAATACATCAAGTGGCCATGGTACATCTGGCTGGGCTTCATTGCTGGACTGATTGCCA
TTGTGATGGTGACCATCATGCTGTGCTGCATGACCTCATGTTGCTCCTGTCTTAAGGGGTGCTGCTCCTG
CGGTTCCTGTTGCAAATTTGACGAGGACGACAGCGAACCGGTGCTTAAGGGTGTGAAGCTGCATTACACC
GGAGGCGATTACAAGGATGACGATGACAAGTGA
